Addgene plasmid #104300: pHH0103 CEP164 WW domain
Purpose: Bacterial expression of WW domain from CEP164
Depositing lab: Sachdev Sidhu & Marius Sudol. Depositing organization: University of Toronto.
Backbone
  Vector backbone: pHH0103
  Vector type: Bacterial Expression
Growth in bacteria
  Bacterial resistance: Ampicillin, 100 μg/mL
  Growth temperature: 37°C
  Growth strain: DH5alpha
  Copy number: Unknown
Gene/Insert
  Gene/Insert name: CEP164 WW domain
  Species: H. sapiens (human)
  Insert size (bp): 174
  Mutation: codon optimized for expression in bacteria
  Entrez Gene: CEP164 (a.k.a. NPHP15)
  Promoter: tac
  Tag / fusion protein: GST (N terminal on backbone)
  Cloning method: Restriction Enzyme; 5′ cloning site SfiI (unknown if destroyed); 3′ cloning site NotI (unknown if destroyed)
  Sequencing primers: 5′ pGEX-5'
Terms and licenses: Academic/Nonprofit Terms; Industry Terms: Not Available to Industry
Depositor comments: Amino acid sequence: Linker - ENLYFQGRRASV(gagctc) and WW domain - AAPGEWKPCQDITGDIYYFNFAHGQSMWDHPCDAAA
How to cite: pHH0103 CEP164 WW domain was a gift from Sachdev Sidhu & Marius Sudol (Addgene plasmid # 104300 ; http://n2t.net/addgene:104300 ; RRID:Addgene_104300)
