[The description below was written by a language model from this plasmid's Addgene catalogue record and pLannotate feature annotations shown in this document.]
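Description:
pHH0103 CEP164 WW domain is a 6.9 kb bacterial expression plasmid for producing the WW domain of human CEP164 (also known as NPHP15) as a GST fusion protein in E. coli. It replicates from a ColE1/pMB1-type origin and is selected with ampicillin through the β-lactamase gene. The backbone also carries an f1 phage origin, a pBR322 bom region, and fragments of rop, the tetracycline resistance gene and its promoter. Two fragments of M13 gene III lie downstream of the expression cassette. They suggest the backbone derives from a phagemid-style vector, although the record does not describe its lineage, and these remnants sit beyond a terminator, so they are not expected to form part of the product.

Expression is driven by the hybrid tac promoter followed by a lac operator. The plasmid supplies its own lac repressor from a lacI gene under the enhanced lacIq promoter, so transcription stays off until it is induced with IPTG. The annotated open reading frame begins with a 6xHis tag, which the catalogue entry does not mention, followed by Schistosoma japonicum glutathione S-transferase. The 174 bp insert, codon optimized for bacteria, was cloned between SfiI and NotI sites downstream of GST. The feature table does not annotate it, but it falls in the gap between the GST coding sequence and the bacteriophage fd terminator. The depositor's comments describe a linker between GST and the WW domain; its sequence resembles a TEV protease recognition site, which would allow removal of the tags, though the record does not say so explicitly. The dual His and GST tags allow affinity purification or immobilisation of the domain, for example for studying ligand binding by this WW domain, but the record states only bacterial expression as the purpose.
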