Features (pLannotate 1.2.2; 20 found; start..end, strand, type, name):
      1..29      +  promoter       tac promoter: strong E. coli promoter; hybrid between the trp and lac UV5 promoters
     37..53      +  protein_bind   lac operator: The lac repressor binds to the lac operator to inhibit transcription in E. coli. This inhibition can be relieved by adding lactose or isopropyl-β-D-thiogalactopyranoside (IPTG). lac repressor encoded by lacI
    138..155     +  CDS            6xHis: 6xHis affinity tag
    171..824     +  CDS            GST26_SCHJA: Experimental evidence at protein level: Swiss-Prot protein existence level 1. GST isoenzymes appear to play a central role in the parasite detoxification system. Other functions are also suspected including a role in increasing the solubility of haematin in the parasite gut. From Schistosoma japonicum (Blood fluke).
   1074..1121    +  terminator     fd terminator (sequence withheld): central terminator from bacteriophage fd (Otsuka and Kunisawa, 1982)
   1126..1338    +  CDS            M13 gene III (fragment) (sequence partly withheld): pIII; III; minor coat protein
   1353..1823    +  CDS            M13 gene III (fragment) (sequence partly withheld): pIII; III; minor coat protein
   1845..1915    +  CDS            TcR (fragment): tetracycline efflux protein; tet; confers resistance to tetracycline
   2157..2537    -  CDS            YPB1_ECOLX: Protein predicted: Swiss-Prot protein existence level 4. From Escherichia coli.
   2554..2705    +  CDS            rop (fragment): Rop protein, which maintains plasmids at low copy number; rop
   2741..3169    -  rep_origin     f1 ori (sequence partly withheld): f1 bacteriophage origin of replication; arrow indicates direction of (+) strand synthesis
   3178..3217    +  CDS            rop (fragment): Rop protein, which maintains plasmids at low copy number; rop
   3319..3459    +  misc_feature   bom: basis of mobility region from pBR322
   3645..4232    -  rep_origin     ori: high-copy-number ColE1/pMB1/pBR322/pUC origin of replication
   4403..5263    -  CDS            AmpR: β-lactamase; bla; confers resistance to ampicillin, carbenicillin, and related antibiotics
   5264..5368    -  promoter       AmpR promoter: bla
   5477..5554    +  promoter       lacIq promoter: lacI (mutant); In the lacIq allele, a single base change in the promoter boosts expression of the lacI gene about 10-fold.
   5555..6637    +  CDS            lacI: lac repressor; lacI; The lac repressor binds to the lac operator to inhibit transcription in E. coli. This inhibition can be relieved by adding lactose or isopropyl-β-D-thiogalactopyranoside (IPTG).
   6650..6671    +  protein_bind   CAP binding site: CAP binding activates transcription in the presence of cAMP. E. coli catabolite activator protein
   6690..6707    +  promoter       tet promoter (fragment): E. coli promoter for tetracycline efflux protein gene
>Addgene plasmid #104300 | pHH0103 CEP164 WW domain | addgene full sequence | sequence record 203483 | Addgene NGS Result
TTGACAATTAATCATCGGCTCGTATAATGTGTGGAATTGTGAGCGGATAACAATTTCACACAGGAAACAG
CCAGTCCGTTTAGGTGTTTTCACGAGCACTTCACCAACAAGGACCATAGATTATGAAAATCGAAGAACAC
CATCACCATCACCATTCCAGCGGTAAGCTTATGTCCCCTATACTAGGTTATTGGAAAATTAAGGGCCTTG
TGCAACCCACTCGACTTCTTTTGGAATATCTTGAAGAAAAATATGAAGAGCATTTGTATGAGCGCGATGA
AGGTGATAAATGGCGAAACAAAAAGTTTGAATTGGGTTTGGAGTTTCCCAATCTTCCTTATTATATTGAT
GGTGATGTTAAATTAACACAGTCTATGGCCATCATACGTTATATAGCTGACAAGCACAACATGTTGGGTG
GTTGTCCAAAAGAGCGTGCAGAGATTTCAATGCTTGAAGGAGCGGTTTTGGATATTAGATACGGTGTTTC
GAGAATTGCATATAGTAAAGACTTTGAAACTCTCAAAGTTGATTTTCTTAGCAAGCTACCTGAAATGCTG
AAAATGTTCGAAGATCGTTTATGTCATAAAACATATTTAAATGGTGATCATGTAACCCATCCTGACTTCA
TGTTGTATGACGCTCTTGATGTTGTTTTATACATGGACCCAATGTGCCTGGATGCGTTCCCAAAATTAGT
TTGTTTTAAAAAACGTATTGAAGCTATCCCACAAATTGATAAGTACTTGAAATCCAGCAAGTATATAGCA
TGGCCTTTGCAGGGCTGGCAAGCCACGTTTGGTGGTGGCGACCATCCTCCAAAATCGGATCTGGAAGTTC
TGTTCCAGGGGCCCCTGTCCAGCGGTCTGGTTCCGCGTGGTTCCGGTACCGCGGCCCAGCCGGCCGAAAA
TCTGTACTTCCAAGGTCGTCGTGCCTCTGTGGAGCTCGCAGCGCCGGGTGAATGGAAACCGTGCCAGGAT
ATTACGGGTGACATCTATTACTTTAACTTTGCTCATGGTCAATCAATGTGGGACCATCCGTGCGATGCGG
CGGCATAGGCGGCCGCATA
[142 nt withheld, positions 1070-1211]
C
[98 nt withheld, positions 1213-1310]
AGTTTGTACTGGTGACGAAACTCAGTGTCTAGCTAGAGTGGC
[149 nt withheld, positions 1353-1501]
TGGTTTCATTGGTGACGTTTCCGGCCTTGCTAATGGTAATGGT
[62 nt withheld, positions 1545-1606]
ACCTTTAATGAATAATTTCCGTCAATATTTACCTTCCCTCCCTCAATCGGTTGAATGTCGCCCTTTTGTC
TTTGGCGCTGGTAAACCATATGAA
[86 nt withheld, positions 1701-1786]
T
[54 nt withheld, positions 1788-1841]
CTAGCGCCGCCCTATACCTTGTCTGCCTCCCCGCGTTGCGTCGCGGTGCATGGAGCCGGGCCACCTCGAC
CTGAATGGAAGCCGGCGGCACCTCGCTAACGGATTCACCACTCCAAGAATTGGAGCCAATCAATTCTTGC
GGAGAACTGTGAATGCGCAAACCAACCCTTGGCAGAACATATCCATCGCGTCCGCCATCTCCAGCAGCCG
CACGCGGCGCATCTCGGGCAGCGTTGGGTCCTGGCCACGGGTGCGCATGATCGTGCTCCTGTCGTTGAGG
ACCCGGCTAGGCTGGCGGGGTTGCCTTACTGGTTAGCAGAATGAATCACCGATACGCGAGCGAACGTGAA
GCGACTGCTGCTGCAAAACGTCTGCGACCTGAGCAACAACATGAATGGTCTTCGGTTTCCGTGTTTCGTA
AAGTCTGGAAACGCGGAAGTCAGCGCCCTGCACCATTATGTTCCGGATCTGCATCGCAGGATGCTGCTGG
CTACCCTGTGGAACACCTACATCTGTATTAACGAAGCGCTGGCATTGACCCTGAGTGATTTTTCTCTGGT
CCCGCCGCATCCATACCGCCAGTTGTTTACCCTCACAACGTTCCAGTAACCGGGCATGTTCATCATCAGT
AACCCGTATCGTGAGCATCCTCTCTCGTTTCATCGGTATCATTACCCCCATGAACAGAAATCCCCCTTAC
ACGGAGGCATCAGTGACCAAACAGGAAAAAACCGCCCTTAACATGGCCCGCTTTATCAGAAGCCAGACAT
TAACGCTTCTGGAGAAACTCAACGAGCTGGACGCGGATGAACAGGCAGACATCTGTGAATCGCTTCACGA
CCACGCTGATGAGCTTTACCGCAGGATCCGCGAAATTGTAAGCGTTAATATTTTGTTAAAATTCGCGTTA
AATTTTTGTTAAATCAGCTCATTTTTTAACCAATAGGCCGAAATCGGCAAAATCCCTTATAAATCAAAAG
AATAGACCGAGATAGGGTTGAGTGTTGTTCCAGTTTGGAACAAGAGTCCACTATTAAAGAACGTGGACTC
CAACGTCAAAGG
[49 nt withheld, positions 2904-2952]
T
[91 nt withheld, positions 2954-3044]
G
[124 nt withheld, positions 3046-3169]
CGCGGATCCTGCCTCGCGCGTTTCGGTGATGACGGTGAAAACCTCTGACACATGCAGCTCCCGGAGACGG
TCACAGCTTGTCTGTAAGCGGATGCCGGGAGCAGACAAGCCCGTCAGGGCGCGTCAGCGGGTGTTGGCGG
GTGTCGGGGCGCAGCCATGACCCAGTCACGTAGCGATAGCGGAGTGTATACTGGCTTAACTATGCGGCAT
CAGAGCAGATTGTACTGAGAGTGCACCATATGCGGTGTGAAATACCGCACAGATGCGTAAGGAGAAAATA
CCGCATCAGGCGCTCTTCCGCTTCCTCGCTCACTGACTCGCTGCGCTCGGTCGTTCGGCTGCGGCGAGCG
GTATCAGCTCACTCAAAGGCGGTAATACGGTTATCCACAGAATCAGGGGATAACGCAGGAAAGAACATGT
GAGCAAAAGGCCAGCAAAAGGCCAGGAACCGTAAAAAGGCCGCGTTGCTGGCGTTTTTCCATAGGCTCCG
CCCCCCTGACGAGCATCACAAAAATCGACGCTCAAGTCAGAGGTGGCGAAACCCGACAGGACTATAAAGA
TACCAGGGTTTCCCCCTGGAAGCTCCCTCGTGCGCTCTCCTGTTCCGACCCTGCCGCTTACCGGATACCT
GTCCGCCTTTCTCCCTTCGGGAAGCGTGGCGCTTTCTCATAGCTCACGCTGTAGGTATCTCAGTTCGGTG
TAGGTCGTTCGCTCCAAGCTGGGCTGTGTGCACGAACCCCCCGTTCAGCCCGACCGCTGCGCCTTATCCG
GTAACTATCGTCTTGAGTCCAACCCGGTAAGACACGACTTATCGCCACTGGCAGCAGCCACTGGTAACAG
GATTAGCAGAGCGAGGTATGTAGGCGGTGCTACAGAGTTCTTGAAGTGGTGGCCTAACTACGGCTACACT
AGAAGGACAGTATTTGGTATCTGCGCTCTGCTGAAGCCAGTTACCTTCGGAAAAAGAGTTGGTAGCTCTT
GATCCGGCAAACAAACCACCGCTGGTAGCGGTGGTTTTTTTGTTTGCAAGCAGCAGATTACGCGCAGAAA
AAAAGGATCTCAAGAAGATCCTTTGATCTTTTCTACGGGGTCTGACGCTCAGTGGAACGAAAACTCACGT
TAAGGGATTTTGGTCATGAGATTATCAAAAAGGATCTTCACCTAGATCCTTTTAAATTAAAAATGAAGTT
TTAAATCAATCTAAAGTATATATGAGTAAACTTGGTCTGACAGTTACCAATGCTTAATCAGTGAGGCACC
TATCTCAGCGATCTGTCTATTTCGTTCATCCATAGTTGCCTGACTCCCCGTCGTGTAGATAACTACGATA
CGGGAGGGCTTACCATCTGGCCCCAGTGCTGCAATGATACCGCGAGACCCACGCTCACCGGCTCCAGATT
TATCAGCAATAAACCAGCCAGCCGGAAGGGCCGAGCGCAGAAGTGGTCCTGCAACTTTATCCGCCTCCAT
CCAGTCTATTAATTGTTGCCGGGAAGCTAGAGTAAGTAGTTCGCCAGTTAATAGTTTGCGCAACGTTGTT
GCCATTGCTGCAGGCATCGTGGTGTCACGCTCGTCGTTTGGTATGGCTTCATTCAGCTCCGGTTCCCAAC
GATCAAGGCGAGTTACATGATCCCCCATGTTGTGCAAAAAAGCGGTTAGCTCCTTCGGTCCTCCGATCGT
TGTCAGAAGTAAGTTGGCCGCAGTGTTATCACTCATGGTTATGGCAGCACTGCATAATTCTCTTACTGTC
ATGCCATCCGTAAGATGCTTTTCTGTGACTGGTGAGTACTCAACCAAGTCATTCTGAGAATAGTGTATGC
GGCGACCGAGTTGCTCTTGCCCGGCGTCAACACGGGATAATACCGCGCCACATAGCAGAACTTTAAAAGT
GCTCATCATTGGAAAACGTTCTTCGGGGCGAAAACTCTCAAGGATCTTACCGCTGTTGAGATCCAGTTCG
ATGTAACCCACTCGTGCACCCAACTGATCTTCAGCATCTTTTACTTTCACCAGCGTTTCTGGGTGAGCAA
AAACAGGAAGGCAAAATGCCGCAAAAAAGGGAATAAGGGCGACACGGAAATGTTGAATACTCATACTCTT
CCTTTTTCAATATTATTGAAGCATTTATCAGGGTTATTGTCTCATGAGCGGATACATATTTGAATGTATT
TAGAAAAATAAACAAATAGGGGTTCCGCGCACATTTCCCCGAAAAGTGCCACCTGACGTCTAAGAAACCA
TTATTATCATGACATTAACCTATAAAAATAGGCGTATCACGAGGCCCTTTCGTCTTCAAGAATTCCCGAC
ACCATCGAATGGTGCAAAACCTTTCGCGGTATGGCATGATAGCGCCCGGAAGAGAGTCAATTCAGGGTGG
TGAATGTGAAACCAGTAACGTTATACGATGTCGCAGAGTATGCCGGTGTCTCTTATCAGACCGTTTCCCG
CGTGGTGAACCAGGCCAGCCACGTTTCTGCGAAAACGCGGGAAAAAGTGGAAGCGGCGATGGCGGAGCTG
AATTACATTCCCAACCGCGTGGCACAACAACTGGCGGGCAAACAGTCGTTGCTGATTGGCGTTGCCACCT
CCAGTCTGGCCCTGCACGCGCCGTCGCAAATTGTCGCGGCGATTAAATCTCGCGCCGATCAACTGGGTGC
CAGCGTGGTGGTGTCGATGGTAGAACGAAGCGGCGTCGAAGCCTGTAAAGCGGCGGTGCACAATCTTCTC
GCGCAACGCGTCAGTGGGCTGATCATTAACTATCCGCTGGATGACCAGGATGCCATTGCTGTGGAAGCTG
CCTGCACTAATGTTCCGGCGTTATTTCTTGATGTCTCTGACCAGACACCCATCAACAGTATTATTTTCTC
CCATGAAGACGGTACGCGACTGGGCGTGGAGCATCTGGTCGCATTGGGTCACCAGCAAATCGCGCTGTTA
GCGGGCCCATTAAGTTCTGTCTCGGCGCGTCTGCGTCTGGCTGGCTGGCATAAATATCTCACTCGCAATC
AAATTCAGCCGATAGCGGAACGGGAAGGCGACTGGAGTGCCATGTCCGGTTTTCAACAAACCATGCAAAT
GCTGAATGAGGGCATCGTTCCCACTGCGATGCTGGTTGCCAACGATCAGATGGCGCTGGGCGCAATGCGC
GCCATTACCGAGTCCGGGCTGCGCGTTGGTGCGGATATCTCGGTAGTGGGATACGACGATACCGAAGACA
GCTCATGTTATATCCCGCCGTTAACCACCATCAAACAGGATTTTCGCCTGCTGGGGCAAACCAGCGTGGA
CCGCTTGCTGCAACTCTCTCAGGGCCAGGCGGTGAAGGGCAATCAGCTGTTGCCCGTCTCACTGGTGAAA
AGAAAAACCACCCTGGCGCCCAATACGCAAACCGCCTCTCCCCGCGCGTTGGCCGATTCATTAATGCAGC
TGGCACGACAGGTTTCCCGACTGGAAAGCGGGCAGTGAGCGCAACGCAATTAATGTAAGTTAGCTCACTC
ATTAGGCACAATTCTCATGTTTGACAGCTTATCATCGACTGCACGGTGCACCAATGCTTCTGGCGTCAGG
CAGCCATCGGAAGCTGTGGTATGGCTGTGCAGGTCGTAAATCACTGCATAATTCGTGTCGCTCAAGGCGC
ACTCCCGTTCTGGATAATGTTTTTTGCGCCGACATCATAACGGTTCTGGCAAATATTCTGAAATGAGCTG
