>Addgene plasmid #104300 | pHH0103 CEP164 WW domain | depositor partial sequence | sequence record 197452 | WW domain with linker
GGCCCAGCCGGCCGAAAATCTGTACTTCCAAGGTCGTCGTGCCTCTGTGGAGCTCGCAGCGCCGGGTGAA
TGGAAACCGTGCCAGGATATTACGGGTGACATCTATTACTTTAACTTTGCTCATGGTCAATCAATGTGGG
ACCATCCGTGCGATGCGGCGGCATAGGCGGCCGC
